Addgene plasmid #66047: DVA_DF
Purpose: (Empty Backbone) MoClo Destination Vector: (based on pSB1A2 with fixed illegal site) [D:LacZa:F]
Depositing lab: Douglas Densmore. Depositing organization: Boston University Main Campus. Publication: CIDAR MoClo: Improved MoClo Assembly Standard and New E. coli Part Library Enable Rapid Combinatorial Design for Synthetic and Traditional Biology. Iverson SV, Haddock TL, Beal J, Densmore DM. ACS Synth Biol. 2016 Jan 15;5(1):99-103. doi: 10.1021/acssynbio.5b00124. Epub 2015 Nov 4. PubMed 26479688.
Backbone
  Vector backbone: DVA
  Vector type: Synthetic Biology ; Destination Vector
Growth in bacteria
  Bacterial resistance: Ampicillin, 100 μg/mL
  Growth temperature: 37°C
  Growth strain: DH5alpha
  Copy number: Unknown
Gene/Insert
  Gene/Insert name: None
  Species: Synthetic
  Cloning method: Unknown
Terms and licenses: Academic/Nonprofit Terms; Industry Terms: Not Available to Industry
How to cite: DVA_DF was a gift from Douglas Densmore (Addgene plasmid # 66047 ; http://n2t.net/addgene:66047 ; RRID:Addgene_66047)
