[The description below was written by a language model from this plasmid's Addgene catalogue record and the feature table of its GenBank file.]
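Description:
DVA_DF is an empty destination vector from the CIDAR MoClo (modular cloning) system for hierarchical, Golden Gate-style DNA assembly in E. coli. It is a small synthetic circular plasmid of 2,606 bp built on the DVA backbone, which the record describes as derived from the BioBrick vector pSB1A2 with an "illegal" restriction site corrected. It replicates from a high-copy ColE1/pUC-type origin, although the catalogue entry lists copy number as unknown. Selection is by ampicillin, through the bla beta-lactamase gene driven by its own promoter. The recorded propagation strain is DH5alpha.

The vector carries no insert. Its cloning position is occupied by a lacZ-alpha placeholder cassette. This comprises the LacZ-alpha coding fragment with an embedded pUC18/19-type multiple cloning site, the lac promoter, the lac operator and the CAP binding site. The cassette lies between the BioBrick prefix and suffix inherited from pSB1A2, and a putative bacterial transcription terminator sits just upstream of the prefix. The "[D:LacZa:F]" notation indicates that the cassette is bounded by the MoClo fusion sites designated D and F. These sites determine which parts or transcriptional units can be assembled into this particular vector. The feature table does not annotate the fusion sites or the Type IIS enzyme recognition sites, so their exact arrangement cannot be read from the record.

In typical use, a successful assembly replaces the lacZ-alpha fragment. Correct clones can then be told from uncut vector by blue/white screening in an alpha-complementing host. Annotated M13, L4440 and pBR322-type primer sites allow sequence verification of the assembled product.
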