LOCUS       Exported 2606 bp ds-DNA circular SYN 13-MAY-2021
DEFINITION  MoClo Destination Vector: (based on pSB1A2 with fixed illegal site)
            [D:LacZa:F].
ACCESSION   .
VERSION     .
KEYWORDS    DVA_DF
SOURCE      synthetic DNA construct
  ORGANISM  synthetic DNA construct
REFERENCE   1 (bases 1 to 2606)
  AUTHORS   Iverson SV, Haddock TL, Beal J, Densmore DM
  TITLE     CIDAR MoClo: Improved MoClo Assembly Standard and New E. coli Part
            Library Enable Rapid Combinatorial Design for Synthetic and
            Traditional Biology.
  JOURNAL   ACS Synth Biol. 2016 Jan 15;5(1):99-103. doi:
            10.1021/acssynbio.5b00124. Epub 2015 Nov 4.
  PUBMED    26479688
REFERENCE   2 (bases 1 to 2606)
  AUTHORS   .
  TITLE     Direct Submission
  JOURNAL   Exported May 13, 2021 from SnapGene Server 1.1.58
            http://www.snapgene.com
FEATURES             Location/Qualifiers
     source          1..2606
                     /organism="synthetic DNA construct"
                     /mol_type="other DNA"
     primer_bind     199..221
                     /label=M13/pUC Forward
                     /note="In lacZ gene"
     primer_bind     213..230
                     /label=M13 Forward
                     /note="In lacZ gene. Also called M13-F20 or M13 (-21)
                     Forward"
     primer_bind     214..230
                     /label=M13 fwd
                     /note="common sequencing primer, one of multiple similar
                     variants"
     misc_feature    231..287
                     /label=MCS
                     /note="pUC18/19 multiple cloning site"
     primer_bind     complement(300..316)
                     /label=M13 rev
                     /note="common sequencing primer, one of multiple similar
                     variants"
     primer_bind     complement(300..316)
                     /label=M13 Reverse
                     /note="In lacZ gene. Also called M13-rev"
     primer_bind     complement(313..335)
                     /label=M13/pUC Reverse
                     /note="In lacZ gene"
     protein_bind    324..340
                     /label=lac operator
                     /bound_moiety="lac repressor encoded by lacI"
                     /note="The lac repressor binds to the lac operator to
                     inhibit transcription in E. coli. This inhibition can be
                     relieved by adding lactose or
                     isopropyl-beta-D-thiogalactopyranoside (IPTG)."
     promoter        complement(348..378)
                     /label=lac promoter
                     /note="promoter for the E. coli lac operon"
     protein_bind    393..414
                     /label=CAP binding site
                     /bound_moiety="E. coli catabolite activator protein"
                     /note="CAP binding activates transcription in the presence
                     of cAMP."
     misc_feature    514..534
                     /label=BioBrick suffix
                     /note="universal suffix for all parts"
     primer_bind     complement(540..557)
                     /label=L4440
                     /note="L4440 vector, forward primer"
     rep_origin      complement(711..1299)
                     /direction=LEFT
                     /label=ori
                     /note="high-copy-number ColE1/pMB1/pBR322/pUC origin of
                     replication"
     primer_bind     complement(791..810)
                     /label=pBR322ori-F
                     /note="pBR322 origin, forward primer"
     CDS             complement(1470..2330)
                     /codon_start=1
                     /gene="bla"
                     /product="beta-lactamase"
                     /label=AmpR
                     /note="confers resistance to ampicillin, carbenicillin, and
                     related antibiotics"
                     /translation="MSIQHFRVALIPFFAAFCLPVFAHPETLVKVKDAEDQLGARVGYI
                     ELDLNSGKILESFRPEERFPMMSTFKVLLCGAVLSRIDAGQEQLGRRIHYSQNDLVEYS
                     PVTEKHLTDGMTVRELCSAAITMSDNTAANLLLTTIGGPKELTAFLHNMGDHVTRLDRW
                     EPELNEAIPNDERDTTMPVAMATTLRKLLTGELLTLASRQQLIDWMEADKVAGPLLRSA
                     LPAGWFIADKSGAGERGSRGIIAALGPDGKPSRIVVIYTTGSQATMDERNRQIAEIGAS
                     LIKHW"
     primer_bind     2093..2112
                     /label=Amp-R
                     /note="Ampicillin resistance gene, reverse primer"
     promoter        complement(2331..2435)
                     /gene="bla"
                     /label=AmpR promoter
     primer_bind     2503..2521
                     /label=pBRforEco
                     /note="pBR322 vectors, upsteam of EcoRI site, forward
                     primer"
     terminator      2525..2568
                     /label=bacterial terminator
                     /note="putative bacterial transcription terminator"
     misc_feature    2571..2592
                     /label=BioBrick prefix
                     /note="BioBrick prefix for parts that do not start with
                     ""ATG"""
     CDS             complement(2587..304)
                     /codon_start=1
                     /gene="lacZ fragment"
                     /product="LacZ-alpha fragment of beta-galactosidase"
                     /label=lacZ-alpha
                     /translation="MTMITPSLHACRSTLEDPRVPSSNSLAVVLQRRDWENPGVTQLNR
                     LAAHPPFASWRNSEEARTDRPSQQLRSLNGEWRLMRYFLLTHLCGISHRIWCRRHTLRP
                     TSL"
ORIGIN
        1 aggtatgtct tctgcaccat atgcggtgtg aaataccgca cagatgcgta aggagaaaat
       61 accgcatcag gcgccattcg ccattcaggc tgcgcaactg ttgggaaggg cgatcggtgc
      121 gggcctcttc gctattacgc cagctggcga aagggggatg tgctgcaagg cgattaagtt
      181 gggtaacgcc agggttttcc cagtcacgac gttgtaaaac gacggccagt gaattcgagc
      241 tcggtacccg gggatcctct agagtcgacc tgcaggcatg caagcttggc gtaatcatgg
      301 tcatagctgt ttcctgtgtg aaattgttat ccgctcacaa ttccacacaa catacgagcc
      361 ggaagcataa agtgtaaagc ctggggtgcc taatgagtga gctaactcac attaattgcg
      421 ttgcgctcac tgcccgcttt ccagtcggga aacctgtcgt gccagctgca ttaatgaatc
      481 ggccaacgcg cggggaagac gtcgctagag acctactagt agcggccgct gcaggcttcc
      541 tcgctcactg actcgctgcg ctcggtcgtt cggctgcggc gagcggtatc agctcactca
      601 aaggcggtaa tacggttatc cacagaatca ggggataacg caggaaagaa catgtgagca
      661 aaaggccagc aaaaggccag gaaccgtaaa aaggccgcgt tgctggcgtt tttccacagg
      721 ctccgccccc ctgacgagca tcacaaaaat cgacgctcaa gtcagaggtg gcgaaacccg
      781 acaggactat aaagatacca ggcgtttccc cctggaagct ccctcgtgcg ctctcctgtt
      841 ccgaccctgc cgcttaccgg atacctgtcc gcctttctcc cttcgggaag cgtggcgctt
      901 tctcatagct cacgctgtag gtatctcagt tcggtgtagg tcgttcgctc caagctgggc
      961 tgtgtgcacg aaccccccgt tcagcccgac cgctgcgcct tatccggtaa ctatcgtctt
     1021 gagtccaacc cggtaagaca cgacttatcg ccactggcag cagccactgg taacaggatt
     1081 agcagagcga ggtatgtagg cggtgctaca gagttcttga agtggtggcc taactacggc
     1141 tacactagaa gaacagtatt tggtatctgc gctctgctga agccagttac cttcggaaaa
     1201 agagttggta gctcttgatc cggcaaacaa accaccgctg gtagcggtgg tttttttgtt
     1261 tgcaagcagc agattacgcg cagaaaaaaa ggatctcaag aagatccttt gatcttttct
     1321 acggggtctg acgctcagtg gaacgaaaac tcacgttaag ggattttggt catgagatta
     1381 tcaaaaagga tcttcaccta gatcctttta aattaaaaat gaagttttaa atcaatctaa
     1441 agtatatatg agtaaacttg gtctgacagt taccaatgct taatcagtga ggcacctatc
     1501 tcagcgatct gtctatttcg ttcatccata gttgcctgac tccccgtcgt gtagataact
     1561 acgatacggg agggcttacc atctggcccc agtgctgcaa tgataccgcg cgacccacgc
     1621 tcaccggctc cagatttatc agcaataaac cagccagccg gaagggccga gcgcagaagt
     1681 ggtcctgcaa ctttatccgc ctccatccag tctattaatt gttgccggga agctagagta
     1741 agtagttcgc cagttaatag tttgcgcaac gttgttgcca ttgctacagg catcgtggtg
     1801 tcacgctcgt cgtttggtat ggcttcattc agctccggtt cccaacgatc aaggcgagtt
     1861 acatgatccc ccatgttgtg caaaaaagcg gttagctcct tcggtcctcc gatcgttgtc
     1921 agaagtaagt tggccgcagt gttatcactc atggttatgg cagcactgca taattctctt
     1981 actgtcatgc catccgtaag atgcttttct gtgactggtg agtactcaac caagtcattc
     2041 tgagaatagt gtatgcggcg accgagttgc tcttgcccgg cgtcaatacg ggataatacc
     2101 gcgccacata gcagaacttt aaaagtgctc atcattggaa aacgttcttc ggggcgaaaa
     2161 ctctcaagga tcttaccgct gttgagatcc agttcgatgt aacccactcg tgcacccaac
     2221 tgatcttcag catcttttac tttcaccagc gtttctgggt gagcaaaaac aggaaggcaa
     2281 aatgccgcaa aaaagggaat aagggcgaca cggaaatgtt gaatactcat actcttcctt
     2341 tttcaatatt attgaagcat ttatcagggt tattgtctca tgagcggata catatttgaa
     2401 tgtatttaga aaaataaaca aataggggtt ccgcgcacat ttccccgaaa agtgccacct
     2461 gacgtctaag aaaccattat tatcatgaca ttaacctata aaaataggcg tatcacgagg
     2521 cagaatttca gataaaaaaa atccttagct ttcgctaagg atgatttctg gaattcgcgg
     2581 ccgcttctag agactagtgg gtctca
//
