>Addgene plasmid #66047 | DVA_DF | addgene partial sequence | sequence record 114280 | MoCloR 5'-gccacctgacgtctaagaaacc-3'
ATAGGCGTATCACGAGGCAGAATTTCAGATAAAAAAAATCCTTAGCTTTCGCTAAGGATGATTTCTGGAA
TTCGCGGCCGCTTCTAGAGACTAGTGGGTCTCAAGGTATGTCTTCTGCACCATATGCGGTGTGAAATACC
GCACAGATGCGTAAGGAGAAAATACCGCATCAGGCGCCATTCGCCATTCAGGCTGCGCAACTGTTGGGAA
GGGCGATCGGTGCGGGCCTCTTCGCTATTACGCCAGCTGGCGAAAGGGGGATGTGCTGCAAGGCGATTAA
GTTGGGTAACGCCAGGGTTTTCCCAGTCACGACGTTGTAAAACGACGGCCAGTGAATTCGAGCTCGGTAC
CCGGGGATCCTCTAGAGTCGACCTGCAGGCATGCAAGCTTGGCGTAATCATGGTCATAGCTGTTTCCTGT
GTGAAATTGTTATCCGCTCACAATTCCACACAACATACGAGCCGGAAGCATAAAGTGTAAAGCCTGGGGT
GCCTAATGAGTGAGCTAACTCACATTAATTGCGTTGCGCTCACTGCCCGCTTTCCAGTCGGGAAACCTGT
CGTGCCAGCTGCATTAATGAATCGGCCAACGCGCGGGGAAGACGTCGCTAGAGACCTACTAGTAGCGGCC
GCTGCAGGCTTCCTCGCTCACTGACTCGCTGCGCTCGGTCGTTCGGCTGCGGCGAGCGGTATCAGCTCAC
TCAAAGGCGGTAATACGGTTATCCACAGAATCAGGGGATAACGCAGGAAAGAACATGTGAGCAAAAGGCC
AGCAAA
